Addgene plasmid #204211: pLenti-tetON-NKX2-1-Q175∗-EF1a-TagRFP-2A-tet3G
Purpose: Doxycycline inducible lentiviral vector for human NKX2-1 (Q175∗) overexpression
Depositing lab: Emma Rawlins. Depositing organization: Gurdon Institute. Publication: Organoid modeling of human fetal lung alveolar development reveals mechanisms of cell fate patterning and neonatal respiratory disease. Lim K, Donovan APA, Tang W, Sun D, He P, Pett JP, Teichmann SA, Marioni JC, Meyer KB, Brand AH, Rawlins EL. Cell Stem Cell. 2023 Jan 5;30(1):20-37.e9. doi: 10.1016/j.stem.2022.11.013. Epub 2022 Dec 8. PubMed 36493780.
Backbone
  Vector backbone: pHAGE
  Backbone size w/o insert (bp): 8676
  Total vector size (bp): 9792
  Vector type: Mammalian Expression, Lentiviral
Growth in bacteria
  Bacterial resistance: Ampicillin, 100 μg/mL
  Growth temperature: 37°C
  Growth strain: NEB Stable
  Copy number: High Copy
Gene/Insert
  Gene/Insert name: NKX2-1 (alt name: TTF1)
  Species: H. sapiens (human)
  Insert size (bp): 1116
  Mutation: Point mutation on Q175* (*termination)
  GenBank ID: NM_001079668
  Entrez Gene: NKX2-1 (a.k.a. BCH, BHC, NK-2, NKX2.1, NKX2A, NMTC1, T/EBP, TEBP, TITF1, TTF-1, TTF1)
  Promoter: TetON
  Cloning method: Unknown
  Sequencing primers: 5′ ATGTCGATGAGTCCAAAGCACACG; 3′ TCACCAGGTCCGACCGTATAGC
Terms and licenses: Academic/Nonprofit Terms; Industry Terms: Not Available to Industry
How to cite: pLenti-tetON-NKX2-1-Q175∗-EF1a-TagRFP-2A-tet3G was a gift from Emma Rawlins (Addgene plasmid # 204211 ; http://n2t.net/addgene:204211 ; RRID:Addgene_204211)
