[The description below was written by a language model from this plasmid's Addgene catalogue record and pLannotate feature annotations shown in this document.]
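Description:
pLenti-tetON-NKX2-1-Q175∗-EF1a-TagRFP-2A-tet3G is an all-in-one, doxycycline-inducible lentiviral transfer vector of about 9.8 kb built on the pHAGE backbone for expressing a truncating mutant of human NKX2-1 (TTF1) in mammalian cells. It is maintained in E. coli through a high-copy ColE1/pUC-type origin with ampicillin selection (AmpR). The viral portion carries the usual HIV-1 elements: a truncated 5' LTR, the Ψ packaging signal with adjoining gag fragment, the RRE for Rev-dependent nuclear export of the genomic RNA, the cPPT/CTS, a WPRE to boost transcript stability and expression, and a ΔU3 self-inactivating 3' LTR. Packaging functions are therefore supplied in trans, and the integrated provirus lacks LTR promoter activity.

Two expression units sit between the LTRs in the same orientation. The first is a TRE3G Tet-responsive promoter driving the NKX2-1 open reading frame, followed by a rabbit β-globin poly(A) signal. The catalogue records a point mutation converting Q175 to a stop codon, so although the annotation spans the full-length coding region, translation should end prematurely. The second unit uses the EF-1α core promoter with an HTLV-1 LTR fragment to constitutively express TagRFP together with the Tet-On 3G transactivator; per the construct name, the two are joined by a 2A peptide, which is not separately annotated. Transduced cells are thus marked by red fluorescence and supply their own transactivator, which binds TRE3G and switches on the mutant NKX2-1 only when doxycycline is present. The record states the purpose as inducible overexpression of NKX2-1 Q175∗, and the associated publication concerns organoid models of human fetal lung alveolar development and neonatal respiratory disease.
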