Features (pLannotate 1.2.2; 27 found; start..end, strand, type, name):
    887..1475    +  rep_origin     ori: high-copy-number ColE1/pMB1/pBR322/pUC origin of replication
   1658..1712    +  CDS            lacI (fragment): lac repressor; lacI; The lac repressor binds to the lac operator to inhibit transcription in E. coli. This inhibition can be relieved by adding lactose or isopropyl-β-D-thiogalactopyranoside (IPTG).
   1718..1811    +  rep_origin     SV40 ori (fragment): SV40 origin of replication
   1836..1873    +  CDS            lacI (fragment): lac repressor; lacI; The lac repressor binds to the lac operator to inhibit transcription in E. coli. This inhibition can be relieved by adding lactose or isopropyl-β-D-thiogalactopyranoside (IPTG).
   1886..1907    +  protein_bind   CAP binding site: CAP binding activates transcription in the presence of cAMP. E. coli catabolite activator protein
   1922..1952    +  promoter       lac promoter: promoter for the E. coli lac operon
   1960..1976    +  protein_bind   lac operator: The lac repressor binds to the lac operator to inhibit transcription in E. coli. This inhibition can be relieved by adding lactose or isopropyl-β-D-thiogalactopyranoside (IPTG). lac repressor encoded by lacI
   2010..2093    +  polyA_signal   SV40 poly(A) signal (fragment): SV40 polyadenylation signal
   2260..2589    +  CDS            nef (fragment): NEF_HV1BR - Experimental evidence at protein level: Swiss-Prot protein existence level 1. Extracellular Nef protein targets CD4(+) T-lymphocytes for apoptosis by interacting with CXCR4 surface receptors (PubMed:14990729). From Human immunodeficiency virus type 1 group M subtype B (isolate BRU/LAI) (HIV-1).
   2637..2894    +  LTR            5' LTR (truncated): truncated 5' long terminal repeat (LTR) from HIV-1
   2941..3066    +  misc_feature   HIV-1 Ψ: packaging signal of human immunodeficiency virus type 1
   3050..3388    +  CDS            HIV-1 gag (fragment): gag protein from human immunodeficiency virus 1; gag
   3563..3796    +  misc_feature   RRE: The Rev response element (RRE) of HIV-1 allows for Rev-dependent mRNA export from the nucleus to the cytoplasm.
   4173..4273    +  CDS            Rev (fragment): human immunodeficiency virus 1 (HIV-1) Rev protein; rev; enhances nuclear export of unspliced and incompletely spliced viral mRNAs
   4318..4435    +  misc_feature   cPPT/CTS: central polypurine tract and central termination sequence of HIV-1
   4502..4876    +  promoter       TRE3G promoter: 3rd-generation Tet-responsive promoter that can be activated by binding of Tet-On® 3G
   4931..6043    +  CDS            NKX2-1: NKX21_HUMAN - Also known as NKX2A, TITF1, TTF1. Experimental evidence at protein level: Swiss-Prot protein existence level 1. Transcription factor that binds and activates the promoter of thyroid specific genes such as thyroglobulin, thyroperoxidase, and thyrotropin receptor. Crucial in the maintenance of the thyroid differentiation phenotype. May play a role in lung development and surfactant homeostasis. Forms a regulatory loop with GRHL2 that coordinates lung epithelial cell morphogenesis and differentiation. Activates the transcription of GNRHR and plays a role in enhancing the circadian o
   6122..6177    +  polyA_signal   β-globin poly(A) signal: rabbit β-globin polyadenylation signal (Gil and Proudfoot, 1987)
   6381..6592    +  promoter       EF-1α core promoter: core promoter for human elongation factor EF-1α
   6605..6873    +  LTR            5' LTR (truncated): truncated 5' long terminal repeat (LTR) from human T-cell leukemia virus (HTLV) type 1
   6914..7624    +  CDS            TagRFP: monomeric derivative of red fluorescent protein from Entacmaea quadricolor (Merzlyak et al., 2007) mammalian codon-optimized
   7685..8431    +  CDS            Tet-On® 3G: modified rtTA protein that binds tightly to promoters containing the tet operator in the presence of doxycycline
   8444..9032    +  misc_feature   WPRE: woodchuck hepatitis virus posttranscriptional regulatory element
   9040..9105    +  CDS            nef (fragment): NEF_HV1Z2 - Experimental evidence at protein level: Swiss-Prot protein existence level 1. Extracellular Nef protein targets CD4(+) T-lymphocytes for apoptosis by interacting with CXCR4 surface receptors. From Human immunodeficiency virus type 1 group M subtype D (isolate Z2/CDC-Z34) (HIV-1).
   9107..9340    +  LTR            3' LTR (ΔU3): self-inactivating 3' long terminal repeat (LTR) from HIV-1
   9545..9649    +  promoter       AmpR promoter: bla
   9650..716     +  CDS            AmpR (across the origin): β-lactamase; bla; confers resistance to ampicillin, carbenicillin, and related antibiotics
>Addgene plasmid #204211 | pLenti-tetON-NKX2-1-Q175∗-EF1a-TagRFP-2A-tet3G | addgene full sequence | sequence record 405728 | Addgene NGS Result
TCAACAGCGGTAAGATCCTTGAGAGTTTTCGCCCCGAAGAACGTTTTCCAATGATGAGCACTTTTAAAGT
TCTGCTATGTGGCGCGGTATTATCCCGTGTTGACGCCGGGCAAGAGCAACTCGGTCGCCGCATACACTAT
TCTCAGAATGACTTGGTTGAGTACTCACCAGTCACAGAAAAGCATCTTACGGATGGCATGACAGTAAGAG
AATTATGCAGTGCTGCCATAACCATGAGTGATAACACTGCGGCCAACTTACTTCTGACAACGATCGGAGG
ACCGAAGGAGCTAACCGCTTTTTTGCACAACATGGGGGATCATGTAACTCGCCTTGATCGTTGGGAACCG
GAGCTGAATGAAGCCATACCAAACGACGAGCGTGACACCACGATGCCTGTAGCAATGGCAACAACGTTGC
GCAAACTATTAACTGGCGAACTACTTACTCTAGCTTCCCGGCAACAATTAATAGACTGGATGGAGGCGGA
TAAAGTTGCAGGACCACTTCTGCGCTCGGCCCTTCCGGCTGGCTGGTTTATTGCTGATAAATCTGGAGCC
GGTGAGCGTGGGTCTCGCGGTATCATTGCAGCACTGGGGCCAGATGGTAAGCCCTCCCGTATCGTAGTTA
TCTACACGACGGGGAGTCAGGCAACTATGGATGAACGAAATAGACAGATCGCTGAGATAGGTGCCTCACT
GATTAAGCATTGGTAACTGTCAGACCAAGTTTACTCATATATACTTTAGATTGATTTAAAACTTCATTTT
TAATTTAAAAGGATCTAGGTGAAGATCCTTTTTGATAATCTCATGACCAAAATCCCTTAACGTGAGTTTT
CGTTCCACTGAGCGTCAGACCCCGTAGAAAAGATCAAAGGATCTTCTTGAGATCCTTTTTTTCTGCGCGT
AATCTGCTGCTTGCAAACAAAAAAACCACCGCTACCAGCGGTGGTTTGTTTGCCGGATCAAGAGCTACCA
ACTCTTTTTCCGAAGGTAACTGGCTTCAGCAGAGCGCAGATACCAAATACTGTTCTTCTAGTGTAGCCGT
AGTTAGGCCACCACTTCAAGAACTCTGTAGCACCGCCTACATACCTCGCTCTGCTAATCCTGTTACCAGT
GGCTGCTGCCAGTGGCGATAAGTCGTGTCTTACCGGGTTGGACTCAAGACGATAGTTACCGGATAAGGCG
CAGCGGTCGGGCTGAACGGGGGGTTCGTGCACACAGCCCAGCTTGGAGCGAACGACCTACACCGAACTGA
GATACCTACAGCGTGAGCTATGAGAAAGCGCCACGCTTCCCGAAGGGAGAAAGGCGGACAGGTATCCGGT
AAGCGGCAGGGTCGGAACAGGAGAGCGCACGAGGGAGCTTCCAGGGGGAAACGCCTGGTATCTTTATAGT
CCTGTCGGGTTTCGCCACCTCTGACTTGAGCGTCGATTTTTGTGATGCTCGTCAGGGGGGCGGAGCCTAT
GGAAAAACGCCAGCAACGCGGCCTTTTTACGGTTCCTGGCCTTTTGCTGGCCTTTTGCTCACATGTTCTT
TCCTGCGTTATCCCCTGATTCTGTGGATAACCGTATTACCGCCTTTGAGTGAGCTGATACCGCTCGCCGC
AGCCGAACGACCGAGCGCAGCGAGTCAGTGAGCGAGGAAGCGGAAGAGCGCCCAATACGCAAACCGCCTC
TCCCCGCGCGTTGGCCGATTCATTAATGCAGCAAGCTCATGGCTGACTAATTTTTTTTATTTATGCAGAG
GCCGAGGCCGCCTCGGCCTCTGAGCTATTCCAGAAGTAGTGAGGAGGCTTTTTTGGAGGCCTAGGCTTTT
GCAAAAAGCTCCCCGTGGCACGACAGGTTTCCCGACTGGAAAGCGGGCAGTGAGCGCAACGCAATTAATG
TGAGTTAGCTCACTCATTAGGCACCCCAGGCTTTACACTTTATGCTTCCGGCTCGTATGTTGTGTGGAAT
TGTGAGCGGATAACAATTTCACACAGGAAACAGCTATGACATGATTACGAATTTCACAAATAAAGCATTT
TTTTCACTGCATTCTAGTTGTGGTTTGTCCAAACTCATCAATGTATCTTATCATGTCTGGATCAACTGGA
TAACTCAAGCTAACCAAAATCATCCCAAACTTCCCACCCCATACCCTATTACCACTGCCAATTACCTGTG
GTTTCATTTACTCTAAACCTGTGATTCCTCTGAATTATTTTCATTTTAAAGAAATTGTATTTGTTAAATA
TGTACTACAAACTTAGTAGTTGGAAGGGCTAATTCACTCCCAAAGAAGACAAGATATCCTTGATCTGTGG
ATCTACCACACACAAGGCTACTTCCCTGATTAGCAGAACTACACACCAGGGCCAGGGGTCAGATATCCAC
TGACCTTTGGATGGTGCTACAAGCTAGTACCAGTTGAGCCAGATAAGGTAGAAGAGGCCAATAAAGGAGA
GAACACCAGCTTGTTACACCCTGTGAGCCTGCATGGGATGGATGACCCGGAGAGAGAAGTGTTAGAGTGG
AGGTTTGACAGCCGCCTAGCATTTCATCACGTGGCCCGAGAGCTGCATCCGGAGTACTTCAAGAACTGCT
GATATCGAGCTTGCTACAAGGGACTTTCCGCTGGGGACTTTCCAGGGAGGCGTGGCCTGGGCGGGACTGG
GGAGTGGCGAGCCCTCAGATCCTGCATATAAGCAGCTGCTTTTTGCCTGTACTGGGTCTCTCTGGTTAGA
CCAGATCTGAGCCTGGGAGCTCTCTGGCTAACTAGGGAACCCACTGCTTAAGCCTCAATAAAGCTTGCCT
TGAGTGCTTCAAGTAGTGTGTGCCCGTCTGTTGTGTGACTCTGGTAACTAGAGATCCCTCAGACCCTTTT
AGTCAGTGTGGAAAATCTCTAGCAGTGGCGCCCGAACAGGGACTTGAAAGCGAAAGGGAAACCAGAGGAG
CTCTCTCGACGCAGGACTCGGCTTGCTGAAGCGCGCACGGCAAGAGGCGAGGGGCGGCGACTGGTGAGTA
CGCCAAAAATTTTGACTAGCGGAGGCTAGAAGGAGAGAGATGGGTGCGAGAGCGTCAGTATTAAGCGGGG
GAGAATTAGATCGCGATGGGAAAAAATTCGGTTAAGGCCAGGGGGAAAGAAAAAATATAAATTAAAACAT
ATAGTATGGGCAAGCAGGGAGCTAGAACGATTCGCAGTTAATCCTGGCCTGTTAGAAACATCAGAAGGCT
GTAGACAAATACTGGGACAGCTACAACCATCCCTTCAGACAGGATCAGAAGAACTTAGATCATTATATAA
TACAGTAGCAACCCTCTATTGTGTGCATCAAAGGATAGAGATAAAAGACACCAAGGAAGCTTTAGACAAG
ATAGAGGAAGAGCAAAACAAAAGTAAGACCACCGCACAGCAAGCGGCCGGCCGCTGATCTTCAGACCTGG
AGGAGGAGATATGAGGGACAATTGGAGAAGTGAATTATATAAATATAAAGTAGTAAAAATTGAACCATTA
GGAGTAGCACCCACCAAGGCAAAGAGAAGAGTGGTGCAGAGAGAAAAAAGAGCAGTGGGAATAGGAGCTT
TGTTCCTTGGGTTCTTGGGAGCAGCAGGAAGCACTATGGGCGCAGCGTCAATGACGCTGACGGTACAGGC
CAGACAATTATTGTCTGGTATAGTGCAGCAGCAGAACAATTTGCTGAGGGCTATTGAGGCGCAACAGCAT
CTGTTGCAACTCACAGTCTGGGGCATCAAGCAGCTCCAGGCAAGAATCCTGGCTGTGGAAAGATACCTAA
AGGATCAACAGCTCCTGGGGATTTGGGGTTGCTCTGGAAAACTCATTTGCACCACTGCTGTGCCTTGGAA
TGCTAGTTGGAGTAATAAATCTCTGGAACAGATTTGGAATCACACGACCTGGATGGAGTGGGACAGAGAA
ATTAACAATTACACAAGCTTAATACACTCCTTAATTGAAGAATCGCAAAACCAGCAAGAAAAGAATGAAC
AAGAATTATTGGAATTAGATAAATGGGCAAGTTTGTGGAATTGGTTTAACATAACAAATTGGCTGTGGTA
TATAAAATTATTCATAATGATAGTAGGAGGCTTGGTAGGTTTAAGAATAGTTTTTGCTGTACTTTCTATA
GTGAATAGAGTTAGGCAGGGATATTCACCATTATCGTTTCAGACCCACCTCCCAACCCCGAGGGGACCCG
ACAGGCCCGAAGGAATAGAAGAAGAAGGTGGAGAGAGAGACAGAGACAGATCCATTCGATTAGTGAACGG
ATCTCGACGGTATCGCCGAATTCACAAATGGCAGTATTCATCCACAATTTTAAAAGAAAAGGGGGGATTG
GGGGGTACAGTGCAGGGGAAAGAATAGTAGACATAATAGCAACAGACATACAAACTAAAGAATTACAAAA
ACAAATTACAAAAATTCAAAATTTTCGGGTTTATTACAGGGACAGCAGAGATCCAGTTTGGACTAGACCG
GTGGCCTCCACGGCCACTAGATTACTCCCTATCAGTGATAGAGAACGTATGAAGAGTTTACTCCCTATCA
GTGATAGAGAACGTATGCAGACTTTACTCCCTATCAGTGATAGAGAACGTATAAGGAGTTTACTCCCTAT
CAGTGATAGAGAACGTATGACCAGTTTACTCCCTATCAGTGATAGAGAACGTATCTACAGTTTACTCCCT
ATCAGTGATAGAGAACGTATATCCAGTTTACTCCCTATCAGTGATAGAGAACGTATAAGCTTTAGGCGTG
TACGGTGGGCGCCTATAAAAGCAGAGCTCGTTTAGTGAACCGTCAGATCGCCTGGAGCAATTCCACAACA
CTTTTGTCTTATACCAACTTTCCGTACCACTTCCTACCCTCGTAAAGAAGTTCCTATTCCGAAGTTCCTA
TTCTTCAAAAGGTATAGGAACTTCGCTCGAATGTCGATGAGTCCAAAGCACACGACTCCGTTCTCAGTGT
CTGACATCTTGAGTCCCCTGGAGGAAAGCTACAAGAAAGTGGGCATGGAGGGCGGCGGCCTCGGGGCTCC
GCTGGCGGCGTACAGGCAGGGCCAGGCGGCACCGCCAACAGCGGCCATGCAGCAGCACGCCGTGGGGCAC
CACGGCGCCGTCACCGCCGCCTACCACATGACGGCGGCGGGGGTGCCCCAGCTCTCGCACTCCGCCGTGG
GGGGCTACTGCAACGGCAACCTGGGCAACATGAGCGAGCTGCCGCCGTACCAGGACACCATGAGGAACAG
CGCCTCTGGCCCCGGATGGTACGGCGCCAACCCAGACCCGCGCTTCCCCGCCATCTCCCGCTTCATGGGC
CCGGCGAGCGGCATGAACATGAGCGGCATGGGCGGCCTGGGCTCGCTGGGGGACGTGAGCAAGAACATGG
CCCCGCTGCCAAGCGCGCCGCGCAGGAAGCGCCGGGTGCTCTTCTCGCAGGCGCAGGTGTACTAGCTGGA
GCGACGCTTCAAGCAACAGAAGTACCTGTCGGCGCCGGAGCGCGAGCACCTGGCCAGCATGATCCACCTG
ACGCCCACGCAGGTCAAGATCTGGTTCCAGAACCACCGCTACAAAATGAAGCGCCAGGCCAAGGACAAGG
CGGCGCAGCAGCAACTGCAGCAGGACAGCGGCGGCGGCGGGGGCGGCGGGGGCACCGGGTGCCCGCAGCA
GCAACAGGCTCAGCAGCAGTCGCCGCGACGCGTGGCGGTGCCGGTCCTGGTGAAAGACGGCAAACCGTGC
CAGGCGGGTGCCCCCGCGCCGGGCGCCGCCAGCCTACAAGGCCACGCGCAGCAGCAGGCGCAGCACCAGG
CGCAGGCCGCGCAGGCGGCGGCAGCGGCCATCTCCGTGGGCAGCGGTGGCGCCGGCCTTGGCGCACACCC
GGGCCACCAGCCAGGCAGCGCAGGCCAGTCTCCGGACCTGGCGCACCACGCCGCCAGCCCCGCGGCGCTG
CAGGGCCAGGTATCCAGCCTGTCCCACCTGAACTCCTCGGGCTCGGACTACGGCACCATGTCCTGCTCCA
CCTTGCTATACGGTCGGACCTGGTGAGGCCGCCTAATCTTTTTCCCTCTGCCAAAAATTATGGGGACATC
ATGAAGCCCCTTGAGCATCTGACTTCTGGCTAATAAAGGAAATTTATTTTCATTGCAATAGTGTGTTGGA
ATTTTTTGTGTCTCTCACTCGGAAGGACATATGGGAGGGCAAATCATTTAAAACATCAGAATGAGTATTT
GGTTTAGAGTTTGGCAACATATGCCCATATGCTGGCTGCCATGAACAAAGGTTGGCTATAAAGAGGTCAT
CAGTATATGAAACAGCCCCCTGCTGTCCATTCCTTACATATGACTAGTAAGGATCTGCGATCGCTCCGGT
GCCCGTCAGTGGGCAGAGCGCACATCGCCCACAGTCCCCGAGAAGTTGGGGGGAGGGGTCGGCAATTGAA
CGGGTGCCTAGAGAAGGTGGCGCGGGGTAAACTGGGAAAGTGATGTCGTGTACTGGCTCCGCCTTTTTCC
CGAGGGTGGGGGAGAACCGTATATAAGTGCAGTAGTCGCCGTGAACGTTCTTTTTCGCAACGGGTTTGCC
GCCAGAACACAGCTGAAGCTTCGAGGGGCTCGCATCTCTCCTTCACGCGCCCGCCGCCCTACCTGAGGCC
GCCATCCACGCCGGTTGAGTCGCGTTCTGCCGCCTCCCGCCTGTGGTGCCTCCTGAACTGCGTCCGCCGT
CTAGGTAAGTTTAAAGCTCAGGTCGAGACCGGGCCTTTGTCCGGCGCTCCCTTGGAGCCTACCTAGACTC
AGCCGGCTCTCCACGCTTTGCCTGACCCTGCTTGCTCAACTCTACGTCTTTGTTTCGTTTTCTGTTCTGC
GCCGTTACAGATCCAAGCTGTGACCGGCGCCTACACCTGCAGCCAACGCCACCATGGTGTCTAAGGGCGA
AGAGCTGATTAAGGAGAACATGCACATGAAGCTGTACATGGAGGGCACCGTGAACAACCACCACTTCAAG
TGCACATCCGAGGGCGAAGGCAAGCCCTACGAGGGCACCCAGACCATGAGAATCAAGGTGGTCGAGGGCG
GCCCTCTCCCCTTCGCCTTCGACATCCTGGCTACCAGCTTCATGTACGGCAGCAGAACCTTCATCAACCA
CACCCAGGGCATCCCCGACTTCTTTAAGCAGTCCTTCCCTGAGGGCTTCACATGGGAGAGAGTCACCACA
TACGAAGACGGGGGCGTGCTGACCGCTACCCAGGACACCAGCCTCCAGGACGGCTGCCTCATCTACAACG
TCAAGATCAGAGGGGTGAACTTCCCATCCAACGGCCCTGTGATGCAGAAGAAAACACTCGGCTGGGAGGC
CAACACCGAGATGCTGTACCCCGCTGACGGCGGCCTGGAAGGCAGAAGCGACATGGCCCTGAAGCTCGTG
GGCGGGGGCCACCTGATCTGCAACTTCAAGACCACATACAGATCCAAGAAACCCGCTAAGAACCTCAAGA
TGCCCGGCGTCTACTATGTGGACCACAGACTGGAAAGAATCAAGGAGGCCGACAAAGAGACCTACGTCGA
GCAGCACGAGGTGGCTGTGGCCAGATACTGCGACCTCCCTAGCAAACTGGGGCACAAACTTAATGCTAGC
GAGGGCAGAGGAAGTCTGCTAACATGCGGTGACGTCGAGGAGAATCCTGGCCCAATGTCTAGACTGGACA
AGAGCAAAGTCATAAACTCTGCTCTGGAATTACTCAATGGAGTCGGTATCGAAGGCCTGACGACAAGGAA
ACTCGCTCAAAAGCTGGGAGTTGAGCAGCCTACCCTGTACTGGCACGTGAAGAACAAGCGGGCCCTGCTC
GATGCCCTGCCAATCGAGATGCTGGACAGGCATCATACCCACTCCTGCCCCCTGGAAGGCGAGTCATGGC
AAGACTTTCTGCGGAACAACGCCAAGTCATACCGCTGTGCTCTCCTCTCACATCGCGACGGGGCTAAAGT
GCATCTCGGCACCCGCCCAACAGAGAAACAGTACGAAACCCTGGAAAATCAGCTCGCGTTCCTGTGTCAG
CAAGGCTTCTCCCTGGAGAACGCACTGTACGCTCTGTCCGCCGTGGGCCACTTTACACTGGGCTGCGTAT
TGGAGGAACAGGAGCATCAAGTAGCAAAAGAGGAAAGAGAGACACCTACCACCGATTCTATGCCCCCACT
TCTGAAACAAGCAATTGAGCTGTTCGACCGGCAGGGAGCCGAACCTGCCTTCCTTTTCGGCCTGGAACTA
ATCATATGTGGCCTGGAGAAACAGCTAAAGTGCGAAAGCGGCGGGCCGACCGACGCCCTTGACGATTTTG
ACTTAGACATGCTCCCAGCCGATGCCCTTGACGACTTTGACCTTGATATGCTGCCTGCTGACGCTCTTGA
CGATTTTGACCTTGACATGCTCCCCGGGTAAGTCGACGATCCTAATCAACCTCTGGATTACAAAATTTGT
GAAAGATTGACTGGTATTCTTAACTATGTTGCTCCTTTTACGCTATGTGGATACGCTGCTTTAATGCCTT
TGTATCATGCTATTGCTTCCCGTATGGCTTTCATTTTCTCCTCCTTGTATAAATCCTGGTTGCTGTCTCT
TTATGAGGAGTTGTGGCCCGTTGTCAGGCAACGTGGCGTGGTGTGCACTGTGTTTGCTGACGCAACCCCC
ACTGGTTGGGGCATTGCCACCACCTGTCAGCTCCTTTCCGGGACTTTCGCTTTCCCCCTCCCTATTGCCA
CGGCGGAACTCATCGCCGCCTGCCTTGCCCGCTGCTGGACAGGGGCTCGGCTGTTGGGCACTGACAATTC
CGTGGTGTTGTCGGGGAAATCATCGTCCTTTCCTTGGCTGCTCGCCTGTGTTGCCACCTGGATTCTGCGC
GGGACGTCCTTCTGCTACGTCCCTTCGGCCCTCAATCCAGCGGACCTTCCTTCCCGCGGCCTGCTGCCGG
CTCTGCGGCCTCTTCCGCGTCTTCGCCTTCGCCCTCAGACGAGTCGGATCTCCCTTTGGGCCGCCTCCCC
GCCTGAGATCCTTTAAGACCAATGACTTACAAGGCAGCTGTAGATCTTAGCCACTTTTTAAAAGAAAAGG
GGGGACTGGAAGGGCTAATTCACTCCCAACGAAGACAAGATCTGCTTTTTGCTTGTACTGGGTCTCTCTG
GTTAGACCAGATCTGAGCCTGGGAGCTCTCTGGCTAACTAGGGAACCCACTGCTTAAGCCTCAATAAAGC
TTGCCTTGAGTGCTTCAAGTAGTGTGTGCCCGTCTGTTGTGTGACTCTGGTAACTAGAGATCCCTCAGAC
CCTTTTAGTCAGTGTGGAAAATCTCTAGCAGTAGTAGTTCATGTCATCTTATTATTCAGTATTTATAACT
TGCAAAGAAATGAATATCAGAGAGTGAGAGGCCCGGGTTAATTAAGGAAAGGGCTAGATCATTCTTGAAG
ACGAAAGGGCCTCGTGATACGCCTATTTTTATAGGTTAATGTCATGATAATAATGGTTTCTTAGACGTCA
GGTGGCACTTTTCGGGGAAATGTGCGCGGAACCCCTATTTGTTTATTTTTCTAAATACATTCAAATATGT
ATCCGCTCATGAGACAATAACCCTGATAAATGCTTCAATAATATTGAAAAAGGAAGAGTATGAGTATTCA
ACATTTCCGTGTCGCCCTTATTCCCTTTTTTGCGGCATTTTGCCTTCCTGTTTTTGCTCACCCAGAAACG
CTGGTGAAAGTAAAAGATGCTGAAGATCAGTTGGGTGCACGAGTGGGTTACATCGAACTGGATC
